Addgene plasmid #35999: drd4a_R (TAL 3007)
Depositing lab: Keith Joung. Depositing organization: Massachusetts General Hospital. Publication: Targeted gene disruption in somatic zebrafish cells using engineered TALENs. Sander JD, Cade L, Khayter C, Reyon D, Peterson RT, Joung JK, Yeh JR. Nat Biotechnol. 2011 Aug 5;29(8):697-8. doi: 10.1038/nbt.1934. PubMed 21822241.
Backbone
  Vector backbone: JDS 71
  Vector type: Mammalian Expression ; T7
Growth in bacteria
  Bacterial resistance: Ampicillin, 100 μg/mL
  Growth temperature: 37°C
  Growth strain: XL1 Blue
  Copy number: High Copy
Gene/Insert
  Gene/Insert name: TAL array targeting drd4a (alt name: drd4a)
  Species: D. rerio (zebrafish)
  Entrez Gene: drd4a (a.k.a. zgc:158147)
  Tag / fusion protein: 3X Flag (N terminal on backbone); WT FOKI (C terminal on backbone)
  Cloning method: Restriction Enzyme; 5′ cloning site NA (unknown if destroyed); 3′ cloning site NA (unknown if destroyed)
  Sequencing primers: 5′ CMV-f; 3′ BGH rev
Terms and licenses: Academic/Nonprofit Terms; Industry Terms: Not Available to Industry
How to cite: drd4a_R (TAL 3007) was a gift from Keith Joung (Addgene plasmid # 35999 ; http://n2t.net/addgene:35999 ; RRID:Addgene_35999)
