[The description below was written by a language model from this plasmid's Addgene catalogue record and pLannotate feature annotations shown in this document.]
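Description:
drd4a_R (TAL 3007) is a TALEN expression plasmid built in the JDS 71 backbone, encoding the right-hand member (as its "_R" name suggests) of a nuclease pair directed at the zebrafish dopamine receptor gene drd4a. It is a mammalian-type expression vector that also carries a T7 promoter. In E. coli it is maintained at high copy through a ColE1/pUC-type origin and selected with ampicillin via the bla gene. An f1 origin is also present.

The coding unit sits downstream of the CMV immediate-early enhancer and promoter, with the T7 promoter placed just before the open reading frame so that the same cassette can serve as a template for in vitro transcription of mRNA. The protein begins with an N-terminal 3xFLAG tag, followed by TAL effector sequence. The feature table recognises the flanking N- and C-terminal portions as fragments homologous to Xanthomonas AvrBs3 and PthXo1, while the unannotated stretch between them presumably holds the engineered repeat array that specifies the drd4a target site. This DNA-binding module is fused at its C terminus to the wild-type FokI cleavage domain, which cuts only as a dimer, so a partner TALEN binding the opposite half-site is needed to produce a double-strand break. A V5 tag sequence is annotated after FokI, though whether it is in frame and translated is not stated, and a bGH polyadenylation signal ends the unit. A separate SV40/EM7-driven blasticidin S deaminase cassette with an SV40 poly(A) signal offers blasticidin selection.

The associated publication used such TALENs for targeted gene disruption in somatic zebrafish cells.
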