Features (pLannotate 1.2.2; 26 found; start..end, strand, type, name):
     36..80      -  misc_feature   bom (fragment): basis of mobility region from pBR322
    235..614     +  enhancer       CMV enhancer: human cytomegalovirus immediate early enhancer
    615..818     +  promoter       CMV promoter: human cytomegalovirus (CMV) immediate early promoter
    814..847     +  LTR            5' LTR (truncated) (fragment): truncated 5' long terminal repeat (LTR) from HIV-1
    863..881     +  promoter       T7 promoter: promoter for bacteriophage T7 RNA polymerase
    907..972     +  CDS            3xFLAG: three tandem FLAG® epitope tags, followed by an enterokinase cleavage site
   1024..1533    +  CDS            avrBs3 (fragment): AVRB3_XANEU - Experimental evidence at protein level: Swiss-Prot protein existence level 1. Avirulence protein. Acts as a transcription factor in C.annuum plants. In susceptible plants lacking the Bs3 resistance gene induces expression of a number of genes, including genes homologous to a family of auxin-induced genes, alpha-expansin genes, pectate lyase, anthocyanidin glucoside rhamnosyl transferase and at least one transcription factor, UPA20. Their expression leads to plant hypertrophy in mesophyll cells, probably mainly mediated by UPA20 (PubMed:17962565). In resistant plants induces the h
   3022..3228    +  CDS            pthXo1 (fragment): PTHX1_XANOP - Also known as tal2b. Experimental evidence at protein level: Swiss-Prot protein existence level 1. Avirulence protein. Acts as a transcription factor in rice, inducing expression of a number of host genes including SWEET11 (Os8N3, XA13, AC Q6YZF3) in susceptible plants with the Xa13 allele. Plants with the xa13 allele, which has an altered promoter, are resistant to bacterial blight caused by this bacterial strain and do not induce SWEET11. The xa13 allele elicits an atypical hypersensitive response (HR). PthXo1 binds SWEET11 promoter DNA in a sequence-specific manner. From Xanth
   3217..3804    +  CDS            FokI cleavage domain: nonspecific DNA cleavage domain of the FokI endonuclease (Li et al., 1992) must dimerize to be catalytically active
   3820..3861    +  CDS            V5 tag: epitope tag from simian virus 5
   3917..4141    +  polyA_signal   bGH poly(A) signal: bovine growth hormone polyadenylation signal
   4145..4166    +  promoter       SV40 promoter (fragment): SV40 enhancer and early promoter
   4187..4615    +  rep_origin     f1 ori (sequence partly withheld): f1 bacteriophage origin of replication; arrow indicates direction of (+) strand synthesis
   4629..4959    +  promoter       SV40 promoter: SV40 enhancer and early promoter
   5007..5054    +  promoter       EM7 promoter: synthetic bacterial promoter&nbsp
   5073..5471    +  CDS            BSD: blasticidin S deaminase; Aspergillus terreus BSD; confers resistance to blasticidin
   5472..5499    +  CDS            BleoR (fragment): antibiotic-binding protein; Sh ble from Streptoalloteichus hindustanus; confers resistance to bleomycin, phleomycin, and Zeocin™
   5509..5634    +  CDS            ble (fragment): BLE_KLEPN - Experimental evidence at protein level: Swiss-Prot protein existence level 1. Binding protein with a strong affinity to the bleomycin family of antibiotics. Binds to CL990; an antimitotic-antibiotic compound. From Klebsiella pneumoniae.
   5629..5750    +  polyA_signal   SV40 poly(A) signal: SV40 polyadenylation signal
   5823..5839    -  protein_bind   lac operator: The lac repressor binds to the lac operator to inhibit transcription in E. coli. This inhibition can be relieved by adding lactose or isopropyl-β-D-thiogalactopyranoside (IPTG). lac repressor encoded by lacI
   5847..5877    -  promoter       lac promoter: promoter for the E. coli lac operon
   5892..5913    -  protein_bind   CAP binding site: CAP binding activates transcription in the presence of cAMP. E. coli catabolite activator protein
   5926..6018    -  CDS            lacI (fragment): lac repressor; lacI; The lac repressor binds to the lac operator to inhibit transcription in E. coli. This inhibition can be relieved by adding lactose or isopropyl-β-D-thiogalactopyranoside (IPTG).
   6201..6789    -  rep_origin     ori: high-copy-number ColE1/pMB1/pBR322/pUC origin of replication
   6960..7820    -  CDS            AmpR: β-lactamase; bla; confers resistance to ampicillin, carbenicillin, and related antibiotics
   7821..7925    -  promoter       AmpR promoter: bla
>Addgene plasmid #35999 | drd4a_R (TAL 3007) | depositor full sequence | sequence record 44398 | drd4a_R (TAL 3007) sequence 7956 bps
GACGGATCGGGAGATCTCCCGATCCCCTATGGTCGACTCTCAGTACAATCTGCTCTGATGCCGCATAGTT
AAGCCAGTATCTGCTCCCTGCTTGTGTGTTGGAGGTCGCTGAGTAGTGCGCGAGCAAAATTTAAGCTACA
ACAAGGCAAGGCTTGACCGACAATTGCATGAAGAATCTGCTTAGGGTTAGGCGTTTTGCGCTGCTTCGCG
ATGTACGGGCCAGATATACGCGTTGACATTGATTATTGACTAGTTATTAATAGTAATCAATTACGGGGTC
ATTAGTTCATAGCCCATATATGGAGTTCCGCGTTACATAACTTACGGTAAATGGCCCGCCTGGCTGACCG
CCCAACGACCCCCGCCCATTGACGTCAATAATGACGTATGTTCCCATAGTAACGCCAATAGGGACTTTCC
ATTGACGTCAATGGGTGGACTATTTACGGTAAACTGCCCACTTGGCAGTACATCAAGTGTATCATATGCC
AAGTACGCCCCCTATTGACGTCAATGACGGTAAATGGCCCGCCTGGCATTATGCCCAGTACATGACCTTA
TGGGACTTTCCTACTTGGCAGTACATCTACGTATTAGTCATCGCTATTACCATGGTGATGCGGTTTTGGC
AGTACATCAATGGGCGTGGATAGCGGTTTGACTCACGGGGATTTCCAAGTCTCCACCCCATTGACGTCAA
TGGGAGTTTGTTTTGGCACCAAAATCAACGGGACTTTCCAAAATGTCGTAACAACTCCGCCCCATTGACG
CAAATGGGCGGTAGGCGTGTACGGTGGGAGGTCTATATAAGCAGAGCTCTCTGGCTAACTAGAGAACCCA
CTGCTTACTGGCTTATCGAAATTAATACGACTCACTATAGGGAGACCCAAGCTGGCTAGCACCATGGACT
ACAAAGACCATGACGGTGATTATAAAGATCATGACATCGATTACAAGGATGACGATGACAAGATGGCCCC
CAAGAAGAAGAGGAAGGTGGGCATTCACCGCGGGGTACCTATGGTGGACTTGAGGACACTCGGTTATTCG
CAACAGCAACAGGAGAAAATCAAGCCTAAGGTCAGGAGCACCGTCGCGCAACACCACGAGGCGCTTGTGG
GGCATGGCTTCACTCATGCGCATATTGTCGCGCTTTCACAGCACCCTGCGGCGCTTGGGACGGTGGCTGT
CAAATACCAAGATATGATTGCGGCCCTGCCCGAAGCCACGCACGAGGCAATTGTAGGGGTCGGTAAACAG
TGGTCGGGAGCGCGAGCACTTGAGGCGCTGCTGACTGTGGCGGGTGAGCTTAGGGGGCCTCCGCTCCAGC
TCGACACCGGGCAGCTGCTGAAGATCGCGAAGAGAGGGGGAGTAACAGCGGTAGAGGCAGTGCACGCCTG
GCGCAATGCGCTCACCGGGGCCCCCTTGAACCTGACCCCAGACCAGGTAGTCGCAATCGCGAACAATAAT
GGGGGAAAGCAAGCCCTGGAAACCGTGCAAAGGTTGTTGCCGGTCCTTTGTCAAGACCACGGCCTTACAC
CGGAGCAAGTCGTGGCCATTGCATCCCACGACGGTGGCAAACAGGCTCTTGAGACGGTTCAGAGACTTCT
CCCAGTTCTCTGTCAAGCCCACGGGCTGACTCCCGATCAAGTTGTAGCGATTGCGTCGAACATTGGAGGG
AAACAAGCATTGGAGACTGTCCAACGGCTCCTTCCCGTGTTGTGTCAAGCCCACGGTTTGACGCCTGCAC
AAGTGGTCGCCATCGCCTCCAATATTGGCGGTAAGCAGGCGCTGGAAACAGTACAGCGCCTGCTGCCTGT
ACTGTGCCAGGATCATGGACTGACCCCAGACCAGGTAGTCGCAATCGCGTCGAACATTGGGGGAAAGCAA
GCCCTGGAAACCGTGCAAAGGTTGTTGCCGGTCCTTTGTCAAGACCACGGCCTTACACCGGAGCAAGTCG
TGGCCATTGCAAATAATAACGGTGGCAAACAGGCTCTTGAGACGGTTCAGAGACTTCTCCCAGTTCTCTG
TCAAGCCCACGGGCTGACTCCCGATCAAGTTGTAGCGATTGCGTCGCATGACGGAGGGAAACAAGCATTG
GAGACTGTCCAACGGCTCCTTCCCGTGTTGTGTCAAGCCCACGGTTTGACGCCTGCACAAGTGGTCGCCA
TCGCCTCCAATATTGGCGGTAAGCAGGCGCTGGAAACAGTACAGCGCCTGCTGCCTGTACTGTGCCAGGA
TCATGGACTGACCCCAGACCAGGTAGTCGCAATCGCGTCAAACGGAGGGGGAAAGCAAGCCCTGGAAACC
GTGCAAAGGTTGTTGCCGGTCCTTTGTCAAGACCACGGCCTTACACCGGAGCAAGTCGTGGCCATTGCAA
ATAATAACGGTGGCAAACAGGCTCTTGAGACGGTTCAGAGACTTCTCCCAGTTCTCTGTCAAGCCCACGG
GCTGACTCCCGATCAAGTTGTAGCGATTGCGTCGAACATTGGAGGGAAACAAGCATTGGAGACTGTCCAA
CGGCTCCTTCCCGTGTTGTGTCAAGCCCACGGTTTGACGCCTGCACAAGTGGTCGCCATCGCCAGCCATG
ATGGCGGTAAGCAGGCGCTGGAAACAGTACAGCGCCTGCTGCCTGTACTGTGCCAGGATCATGGACTGAC
CCCAGACCAGGTAGTCGCAATCGCGTCGAACATTGGGGGAAAGCAAGCCCTGGAAACCGTGCAAAGGTTG
TTGCCGGTCCTTTGTCAAGACCACGGCCTTACACCGGAGCAAGTCGTGGCCATTGCAAGCAATGGGGGTG
GCAAACAGGCTCTTGAGACGGTTCAGAGACTTCTCCCAGTTCTCTGTCAAGCCCACGGGCTGACTCCCGA
TCAAGTTGTAGCGATTGCGTCGCATGACGGAGGGAAACAAGCATTGGAGACTGTCCAACGGCTCCTTCCC
GTGTTGTGTCAAGCCCACGGTCTGACACCCGAACAGGTGGTCGCCATTGCTTCCCACGACGGAGGACGGC
CAGCCTTGGAGTCCATCGTAGCCCAATTGTCCAGGCCCGATCCCGCGTTGGCTGCGTTAACGAATGACCA
TCTGGTGGCGTTGGCATGTCTTGGTGGACGACCCGCGCTCGATGCAGTCAAAAAGGGTCTGCCTCATGCT
CCCGCATTGATCAAAAGAACCAACCGGCGGATTCCCGAGAGAACTTCCCATCGAGTCGCGGGATCCCAAC
TAGTCAAAAGTGAACTGGAGGAGAAGAAATCTGAACTTCGTCATAAATTGAAATATGTGCCTCATGAATA
TATTGAATTAATTGAAATTGCCAGAAATTCCACTCAGGATAGAATTCTTGAAATGAAGGTAATGGAATTT
TTTATGAAAGTTTATGGATATAGAGGTAAACATTTGGGTGGATCAAGGAAACCGGACGGAGCAATTTATA
CTGTCGGATCTCCTATTGATTACGGTGTGATCGTGGATACTAAAGCTTATAGCGGAGGTTATAATCTGCC
AATTGGCCAAGCAGATGAAATGCAACGATATGTCGAAGAAAATCAAACACGAAACAAACATATCAACCCT
AATGAATGGTGGAAAGTCTATCCATCTTCTGTAACGGAATTTAAGTTTTTATTTGTGAGTGGTCACTTTA
AAGGAAACTACAAAGCTCAGCTTACACGATTAAATCATATCACTAATTGTAATGGAGCTGTTCTTAGTGT
AGAAGAGCTTTTAATTGGTGGAGAAATGATTAAAGCCGGCACATTAACCTTAGAGGAAGTGAGACGGAAA
TTTAATAACGGCGAGATAAACTTTTAAGGGCCCTTCGAAGGTAAGCCTATCCCTAACCCTCTCCTCGGTC
TCGATTCTACGCGTACCGGTCATCATCACCATCACCATTGAGTTTAAACCCGCTGATCAGCCTCGACTGT
GCCTTCTAGTTGCCAGCCATCTGTTGTTTGCCCCTCCCCCGTGCCTTCCTTGACCCTGGAAGGTGCCACT
CCCACTGTCCTTTCCTAATAAAATGAGGAAATTGCATCGCATTGTCTGAGTAGGTGTCATTCTATTCTGG
GGGGTGGGGTGGGGCAGGACAGCAAGGGGGAGGATTGGGAAGACAATAGCAGGCATGCTGGGGATGCGGT
GGGCTCTATGGCTTCTGAGGCGGAAAGAACCAGCTGGGGCTCTAGGGGGTATCCCC
[124 nt withheld, positions 4187-4310]
C
[32 nt withheld, positions 4312-4343]
CA
[57 nt withheld, positions 4346-4402]
A
[49 nt withheld, positions 4404-4452]
CCTTTGACGTTGGAGTCCACGTTCTTT
[37 nt withheld, positions 4480-4516]
ACCCTATCTCGGTCTATTCTTTTGATTTATAAGGGATTTTGGGGATTTCGGCCTATTGGTTAAAAAATGA
GCTGATTTAACAAAAATTTAACGCGAATTAATTCTGTGGAATGTGTGTCAGTTAGGGTGTGGAAAGTCCC
CAGGCTCCCCAGGCAGGCAGAAGTATGCAAAGCATGCATCTCAATTAGTCAGCAACCAGGTGTGGAAAGT
CCCCAGGCTCCCCAGCAGGCAGAAGTATGCAAAGCATGCATCTCAATTAGTCAGCAACCATAGTCCCGCC
CCTAACTCCGCCCATCCCGCCCCTAACTCCGCCCAGTTCCGCCCATTCTCCGCCCCATGGCTGACTAATT
TTTTTTATTTATGCAGAGGCCGAGGCCGCCTCTGCCTCTGAGCTATTCCAGAAGTAGTGAGGAGGCTTTT
TTGGAGGCCTAGGCTTTTGCAAAAAGCTCCCGGGAGCTTGTATATCCATTTTCGGATCTGATCAGCACGT
GTTGACAATTAATCATCGGCATAGTATATCGGCATAGTATAATACGACAAGGTGAGGAACTAAACCATGG
CCAAGCCTTTGTCTCAAGAAGAATCCACCCTCATTGAAAGAGCAACGGCTACAATCAACAGCATCCCCAT
CTCTGAAGACTACAGCGTCGCCAGCGCAGCTCTCTCTAGCGACGGCCGCATCTTCACTGGTGTCAATGTA
TATCATTTTACTGGGGGACCTTGTGCAGAACTCGTGGTGCTGGGCACTGCTGCTGCTGCGGCAGCTGGCA
ACCTGACTTGTATCGTCGCGATCGGAAATGAGAACAGGGGCATCTTGAGCCCCTGCGGACGGTGTCGACA
GGTGCTTCTCGATCTGCATCCTGGGATCAAAGCGATAGTGAAGGACAGTGATGGACAGCCGACGGCAGTT
GGGATTCGTGAATTGCTGCCCTCTGGTTATGTGTGGGAGGGCTAAGCACTTCGTGGCCGAGGAGCAGGAC
TGACACGTGCTACGAGATTTCGATTCCACCGCCGCCTTCTATGAAAGGTTGGGCTTCGGAATCGTTTTCC
GGGACGCCGGCTGGATGATCCTCCAGCGCGGGGATCTCATGCTGGAGTTCTTCGCCCACCCCAACTTGTT
TATTGCAGCTTATAATGGTTACAAATAAAGCAATAGCATCACAAATTTCACAAATAAAGCATTTTTTTCA
CTGCATTCTAGTTGTGGTTTGTCCAAACTCATCAATGTATCTTATCATGTCTGTATACCGTCGACCTCTA
GCTAGAGCTTGGCGTAATCATGGTCATAGCTGTTTCCTGTGTGAAATTGTTATCCGCTCACAATTCCACA
CAACATACGAGCCGGAAGCATAAAGTGTAAAGCCTGGGGTGCCTAATGAGTGAGCTAACTCACATTAATT
GCGTTGCGCTCACTGCCCGCTTTCCAGTCGGGAAACCTGTCGTGCCAGCTGCATTAATGAATCGGCCAAC
GCGCGGGGAGAGGCGGTTTGCGTATTGGGCGCTCTTCCGCTTCCTCGCTCACTGACTCGCTGCGCTCGGT
CGTTCGGCTGCGGCGAGCGGTATCAGCTCACTCAAAGGCGGTAATACGGTTATCCACAGAATCAGGGGAT
AACGCAGGAAAGAACATGTGAGCAAAAGGCCAGCAAAAGGCCAGGAACCGTAAAAAGGCCGCGTTGCTGG
CGTTTTTCCATAGGCTCCGCCCCCCTGACGAGCATCACAAAAATCGACGCTCAAGTCAGAGGTGGCGAAA
CCCGACAGGACTATAAAGATACCAGGCGTTTCCCCCTGGAAGCTCCCTCGTGCGCTCTCCTGTTCCGACC
CTGCCGCTTACCGGATACCTGTCCGCCTTTCTCCCTTCGGGAAGCGTGGCGCTTTCTCAATGCTCACGCT
GTAGGTATCTCAGTTCGGTGTAGGTCGTTCGCTCCAAGCTGGGCTGTGTGCACGAACCCCCCGTTCAGCC
CGACCGCTGCGCCTTATCCGGTAACTATCGTCTTGAGTCCAACCCGGTAAGACACGACTTATCGCCACTG
GCAGCAGCCACTGGTAACAGGATTAGCAGAGCGAGGTATGTAGGCGGTGCTACAGAGTTCTTGAAGTGGT
GGCCTAACTACGGCTACACTAGAAGGACAGTATTTGGTATCTGCGCTCTGCTGAAGCCAGTTACCTTCGG
AAAAAGAGTTGGTAGCTCTTGATCCGGCAAACAAACCACCGCTGGTAGCGGTGGTTTTTTTGTTTGCAAG
CAGCAGATTACGCGCAGAAAAAAAGGATCTCAAGAAGATCCTTTGATCTTTTCTACGGGGTCTGACGCTC
AGTGGAACGAAAACTCACGTTAAGGGATTTTGGTCATGAGATTATCAAAAAGGATCTTCACCTAGATCCT
TTTAAATTAAAAATGAAGTTTTAAATCAATCTAAAGTATATATGAGTAAACTTGGTCTGACAGTTACCAA
TGCTTAATCAGTGAGGCACCTATCTCAGCGATCTGTCTATTTCGTTCATCCATAGTTGCCTGACTCCCCG
TCGTGTAGATAACTACGATACGGGAGGGCTTACCATCTGGCCCCAGTGCTGCAATGATACCGCGAGACCC
ACGCTCACCGGCTCCAGATTTATCAGCAATAAACCAGCCAGCCGGAAGGGCCGAGCGCAGAAGTGGTCCT
GCAACTTTATCCGCCTCCATCCAGTCTATTAATTGTTGCCGGGAAGCTAGAGTAAGTAGTTCGCCAGTTA
ATAGTTTGCGCAACGTTGTTGCCATTGCTACAGGCATCGTGGTGTCACGCTCGTCGTTTGGTATGGCTTC
ATTCAGCTCCGGTTCCCAACGATCAAGGCGAGTTACATGATCCCCCATGTTGTGCAAAAAAGCGGTTAGC
TCCTTCGGTCCTCCGATCGTTGTCAGAAGTAAGTTGGCCGCAGTGTTATCACTCATGGTTATGGCAGCAC
TGCATAATTCTCTTACTGTCATGCCATCCGTAAGATGCTTTTCTGTGACTGGTGAGTACTCAACCAAGTC
ATTCTGAGAATAGTGTATGCGGCGACCGAGTTGCTCTTGCCCGGCGTCAATACGGGATAATACCGCGCCA
CATAGCAGAACTTTAAAAGTGCTCATCATTGGAAAACGTTCTTCGGGGCGAAAACTCTCAAGGATCTTAC
CGCTGTTGAGATCCAGTTCGATGTAACCCACTCGTGCACCCAACTGATCTTCAGCATCTTTTACTTTCAC
CAGCGTTTCTGGGTGAGCAAAAACAGGAAGGCAAAATGCCGCAAAAAAGGGAATAAGGGCGACACGGAAA
TGTTGAATACTCATACTCTTCCTTTTTCAATATTATTGAAGCATTTATCAGGGTTATTGTCTCATGAGCG
GATACATATTTGAATGTATTTAGAAAAATAAACAAATAGGGGTTCCGCGCACATTTCCCCGAAAAGTGCC
ACCTGACGTC
