>Addgene plasmid #35999 | drd4a_R (TAL 3007) | addgene partial sequence | sequence record 45316 | CMV-F 5'-CGCAAATGGGCGGTAGGCGTG-3'
GAGAACCCACTGCTTACTGGCTTATCGAAATTAATACGACTCACTATAGGGAGACCCAAGCTGGCTAGCA
CCATGGACTACAAAGACCATGACGGTGATTATAAAGATCATGACATCGATTACAAGGATGACGATGACAA
GATGGCCCCCAAGAAGAAGAGGAAGGTGGGCATTCACCGCGGGGTACCTATGGTGGACTTGAGGACACTC
GGTTATTCGCAACAGCAACAGGAGAAAATCAAGCCTAAGGTCAGGAGCACCGTCGCGCAACACCACGAGG
CGCTTGTGGGGCATGGCTTCACTCATGCGCATATTGTCGCGCTTTCACAGCACCCTGCGGCGCTTGGGAC
GGTGGCTGTCAAATACCAAGATATGATTGCGGCCCTGCCCGAAGCCACGCACGAGGCAATTGTAGGGGTC
GGTAAACAGTGGTCGGGAGCGCGAGCACTTGAGGCGCTGCTGACTGTGGCGGGTGAGCTTAGGGGGCCTC
CGCTCCAGCTCGACACCGGGCAGCTGCTGAAGATCGCGAAGAGAGGGGGAGTAACAGCGGTAGAGGCAGT
GCACGCCTGGCGCAATGCGCTCACCGGGGCCCCCTTGAACCTGACCCCAGACCAGGTAGTCGCAATCGCG
AACAATAATGGGGGAAAGCAAGCCCTGGAAACCGTGCAAAGGTTGTTGCCGGTCCTTTGTCAAGACCACG
GCCTTACACCGGAGCAAGTCGTGGCCATTGCATCCCACGACGGTGGCAAACAGGCTCTTGAGACGGTTCA
GAGACTTCTCCC
