>Addgene plasmid #35999 | drd4a_R (TAL 3007) | addgene partial sequence | sequence record 45317 | BGH-rev 5'-TAGAAGGCACAGTCGAGG-3'
GATGACCGGTACGCGTAGAATCGAGACCGAGGAGAGGGTTAGGGATAGGCTTACCTTCGAAGGGCCCTTA
AAAGTTTATCTCGCCGTTATTAAATTTCCGTCTGACTTCCTCTAAGGTTAATGTGCCGGCTTTAATCATT
TCTCCACCAATTAAAAGCTCTTCTACACTAAGAACAGCTCCATTACAATTAGTGATATGATTTAATCGTG
TAAGCTGAGCTTTGTAGTTTCCTTTAAAGTGACCACTCACAAATAAAAACTTAAATTCCGTTACAGAAGA
TGGATAGACTTTCCACCATTCATTAGGGTTGATATGTTTGTTTCGTGTTTGATTTTCTTCGACATATCGT
TGCATTTCATCTGCTTGGCCAATTGGCAGATTATAACCTCCGCTATAAGCTTTAGTATCCACGATCACAC
CGTAATCAATAGGAGATCCGACAGTATAAATTGCTCCGTCCGGTTTCCTTGATCCACCCAAATGTTTACC
TCTATATCCATAAACTTTCATAAAAAATTCCATTACCTTCATTTCAAGAATTCTATCCTGAGTGGAATTT
CTGGCAATTTCAATTAATTCAATATATTCATGAGGCACATATTTCAATTTATGACGAAGTTCAGATTTCT
TCTCCTCCAGTTCACTTTTGACTAGTTGGGATCCCGCGACTCGATGGGAAGTTCTCTCGGGAATCCGCCG
GTTGGTTCTTTTGATCAATGCGGGAGCATGAGGCAGACCCTTTTTGACTGCATCGAGCGCGGGTCGTCCA
CCAAGACATGCCAACGCCACCAGATG
